>Addgene plasmid #174357 | C194 | addgene full sequence | sequence record 343586 | Addgene NGS Result
AGGTCGTTCGCTCCAAGCTGGGCTGTGTGCACGAACCCCCCGTTCAGCCCGACCGCTGCGCCTTATCCGG
TAACTATCGTCTTGAGTCCAACCCGGTAAGACACGACTTATCGCCACTGGCAGCAGCCACTGGTAACAGG
ATTAGCAGAGCGAGGTATGTAGGCGGTGCTACAGAGTTCTTGAAGTGGTGGCCTAACTACGGCTACACTA
GAAGAACAGTATTTGGTATCTGCGCTCTGCTGAAGCCAGTTACCTTCGGAAAAAGAGTTGGTAGCTCTTG
ATCCGGCAAACAAACCACCGCTGGTAGCGGTGGTTTTTTTGTTTGCAAGCAGCAGATTACGCGCAGAAAA
AAAGGATCTCAAGAAGATCCTTTGATCTTTTCTACGGGGTCTGACGCTCAGTGGAACGAAAACTCACGTT
AAGGGATTTTGGTCATGAGATTATCAAAAAGGATCTTCACCTAGATCCTTTTAAATTAAAAATGAAGTTT
TAAATCAATCTAAAGTATATATGAGTAAACTTGGTCTGACAGTTACCAATGCTTAATCAGTGAGGCACCT
ATCTCAGCGATCTGTCTATTTCGTTCATCCATAGTTGCCTGACTCCCCGTCGTGTAGATAACTACGATAC
GGGAGGGCTTACCATCTGGCCCCAGTGCTGCAATGATACCGCGAGACCCACGCTCACCGGCTCCAGATTT
ATCAGCAATAAACCAGCCAGCCGGAAGGGCCGAGCGCAGAAGTGGTCCTGCAACTTTATCCGCCTCCATC
CAGTCTATTAATTGTTGCCGGGAAGCTAGAGTAAGTAGTTCGCCAGTTAATAGTTTGCGCAACGTTGTTG
CCATTGCTACAGGCATCGTGGTGTCACGCTCGTCGTTTGGTATGGCTTCATTCAGCTCCGGTTCCCAACG
ATCAAGGCGAGTTACATGATCCCCCATGTTGTGCAAAAAAGCGGTTAGCTCCTTCGGTCCTCCGATCGTT
GTCAGAAGTAAGTTGGCCGCAGTGTTATCACTCATGGTTATGGCAGCACTGCATAATTCTCTTACTGTCA
TGCCATCCGTAAGATGCTTTTCTGTGACTGGTGAGTACTCAACCAAGTCATTCTGAGAATAGTGTATGCG
GCGACCGAGTTGCTCTTGCCCGGCGTCAATACGGGATAATACCGCGCCACATAGCAGAACTTTAAAAGTG
CTCATCATTGGAAAACGTTCTTCGGGGCGAAAACTCTCAAGGATCTTACCGCTGTTGAGATCCAGTTCGA
TGTAACCCACTCGTGCACCCAACTGATCTTCAGCATCTTTTACTTTCACCAGCGTTTCTGGGTGAGCAAA
AACAGGAAGGCAAAATGCCGCAAAAAAGGGAATAAGGGCGACACGGAAATGTTGAATACTCATACTCTTC
CTTTTTCAATATTATTGAAGCATTTATCAGGGTTATTGTCTCATGAGCGGATACATATTTGAATGTATTT
AGAAAAATAAACAAATAGGGGTTCCGCGCACATTTCCCCGAAAAGTGCCACCTGACGTCGACGGATCGGG
AGATCTCCCGATCCCCTATGGTGCACTCTCAGTACAATCTGCTCTGATGCCGCATAGTTAAGCCAGTATC
TGCTCCCTGCTTGTGTGTTGGAGGTCGCTGAGTAGTGCGCGAGCAAAATTTAAGCTACAACAAGGCAAGG
CTTGACCGACAATTGCATGAAGAATCTGCTTAGGGTTAGGCGTTTTGCGCTGCTTCGCGATGTACGGGCC
AGATATACGCGTTGACATTGATTATTGACTAGTTATTAATAGTAATCAATTACGGGGTCATTAGTTCATA
GCCCATATATGGAGTTCCGCGTTACATAACTTACGGTAAATGGCCCGCCTGGCTGACCGCCCAACGACCC
CCGCCCATTGACGTCAATAATGACGTATGTTCCCATAGTAACGCCAATAGGGACTTTCCATTGACGTCAA
TGGGTGGAGTATTTACGGTAAACTGCCCACTTGGCAGTACATCAAGTGTATCATATGCCAAGTACGCCCC
CTATTGACGTCAATGACGGTAAATGGCCCGCCTGGCATTATGCCCAGTACATGACCTTATGGGACTTTCC
TACTTGGCAGTACATCTACGTATTAGTCATCGCTATTACCATGGTGATGCGGTTTTGGCAGTACATCAAT
GGGCGTGGATAGCGGTTTGACTCACGGGGATTTCCAAGTCTCCACCCCATTGACGTCAATGGGAGTTTGT
TTTGGCACCAAAATCAACGGGACTTTCCAAAATGTCGTAACAACTCCGCCCCATTGACGCAAATGGGCGG
TAGGCGTGTACGGTGGGAGGTCTATATAAGCAGAGCTCTCCCTATCAGTGATAGAGATCTCCCTATCAGT
GATAGAGATCGTCGACGAGCTCGTTTAGTGAACCGTCAGATCGCCTGGAGACGCCATCCACGCTGTTTTG
ACCTCCATAGAAGACACCGGGACCGATCCAGCCTCCGGACTCTAGCGTTTAAACTTAAGCTTGCCGCCAC
CATGGTGAGCAAGGGCGAGGAGCTGTTCACCGGGGTGGTGCCCATCCTGGTCGAGCTGGACGGCGACGTA
AACGGCCACAAGTTCAGCGTGTCCGGCGAGGGCGAGGGCGATGCCACCTACGGCAAGCTGACCCTGAAGT
TCATCTGCACCACCGGCAAGCTGCCCGTGCCCTGGCCCACCCTCGTGACCACCCTGACCTACGGCGTGCA
GTGCTTCAGCCGCTACCCCGACCACATGAAGCAGCACGACTTCTTCAAGTCCGCCATGCCCGAAGGCTAC
GTCCAGGAGCGCACCATCTTCTTCAAGGACGACGGCAACTACAAGACCCGCGCCGAGGTGAAGTTCGAGG
GCGACACCCTGGTGAACCGCATCGAGCTGAAGGGCATCGACTTCAAGGAGGACGGCAACATCCTGGGGCA
CAAGCTGGAGTACAACTACAACAGCCACAACGTCTATATCATGGCCGACAAGCAGAAGAACGGCATCAAG
GTGAACTTCAAGATCCGCCACAACATCGAGGACGGCAGCGTGCAGCTCGCCGACCACTACCAGCAGAACA
CCCCCATCGGCGACGGCCCCGTGCTGCTGCCCGACAACCACTACCTGAGCACCCAGTCCGCCCTGAGCAA
AGACCCCAACGAGAAGCGCGATCACATGGTCCTGCTGGAGTTCGTGACCGCCGCCGGGATCACTCTCGGC
ATGGACGAGCTGTACAAGTAGTCCAGTGTGGTGGAATTCTGCAGATATCCAGCACAGTGGCGGCCGCTCG
AGTCTAGAGGGCCCGTTTAAACCCGCTGATCAGCCTCGACTGTGCCTTCTAGTTGCCAGCCATCTGTTGT
TTGCCCCTCCCCCGTGCCTTCCTTGACCCTGGAAGGTGCCACTCCCACTGTCCTTTCCTAATAAAATGAG
GAAATTGCATCGCATTGTCTGAGTAGGTGTCATTCTATTCTGGGGGGTGGGGTGGGGCAGGACAGCAAGG
GGGAGGATTGGGAAGACAATAGCAGGCATGCTGGGGATGCGGTGGGCTCTATGGCTTCTGAGGCGGAAAG
AACCAGCTGGGGCTCTAGGGGGTATCCCC
[124 nt withheld, positions 3600-3723]
C
[91 nt withheld, positions 3725-3815]
AGGGTGATGGTTCACGTACCTAGAAGTTCCTATTCCGAAGTTCCTATTCTCTAGAAAGTATAGGAACTTC
CTTGGCCAAAAAGCCTGAACTCACCGCGACGTCTGTCGAGAAGTTTCTGATCGAAAAGTTCGACAGCGTC
TCCGACCTGATGCAGCTCTCGGAGGGCGAAGAATCTCGTGCTTTCAGCTTCGATGTAGGAGGGCGTGGAT
ATGTCCTGCGGGTAAATAGCTGCGCCGATGGTTTCTACAAAGATCGTTATGTTTATCGGCACTTTGCATC
GGCCGCGCTCCCGATTCCGGAAGTGCTTGACATTGGGGAATTCAGCGAGAGCCTGACCTATTGCATCTCC
CGCCGTGCACAGGGTGTCACGTTGCAAGACCTGCCTGAAACCGAACTGCCCGCTGTTCTGCAGCCGGTCG
CGGAGGCCATGGATGCGATCGCTGCGGCCGATCTTAGCCAGACGAGCGGGTTCGGCCCATTCGGACCGCA
AGGAATCGGTCAATACACTACATGGCGTGATTTCATATGCGCGATTGCTGATCCCCATGTGTATCACTGG
CAAACTGTGATGGACGACACCGTCAGTGCGTCCGTCGCGCAGGCTCTCGATGAGCTGATGCTTTGGGCCG
AGGACTGCCCCGAAGTCCGGCACCTCGTGCACGCGGATTTCGGCTCCAACAATGTCCTGACGGACAATGG
CCGCATAACAGCGGTCATTGACTGGAGCGAGGCGATGTTCGGGGATTCCCAATACGAGGTCGCCAACATC
TTCTTCTGGAGGCCGTGGTTGGCTTGTATGGAGCAGCAGACGCGCTACTTCGAGCGGAGGCATCCGGAGC
TTGCAGGATCGCCGCGGCTCCGGGCGTATATGCTCCGCATTGGTCTTGACCAACTCTATCAGAGCTTGGT
TGACGGCAATTTCGATGATGCAGCTTGGGCGCAGGGTCGATGCGACGCAATCGTCCGATCCGGAGCCGGG
ACTGTCGGGCGTACACAAATCGCCCGCAGAAGCGCGGCCGTCTGGACCGATGGCTGTGTAGAAGTACTCG
CCGATAGTGGAAACCGACGCCCCAGCACTCGTCCGAGGGCAAAGGAATAGCACGTACTACGAGATTTCGA
TTCCACCGCCGCCTTCTATGAAAGGTTGGGCTTCGGAATCGTTTTCCGGGACGCCGGCTGGATGATCCTC
CAGCGCGGGGATCTCATGCTGGAGTTCTTCGCCCACCCCAACTTGTTTATTGCAGCTTATAATGGTTACA
AATAAAGCAATAGCATCACAAATTTCACAAATAAAGCATTTTTTTCACTGCATTCTAGTTGTGGTTTGTC
CAAACTCATCAATGTATCTTATCATGTCTGTATACCGTCGACCTCTAGCTAGAGCTTGGCGTAATCATGG
TCATAGCTGTTTCCTGTGTGAAATTGTTATCCGCTCACAATTCCACACAACATACGAGCCGGAAGCATAA
AGTGTAAAGCCTGGGGTGCCTAATGAGTGAGCTAACTCACATTAATTGCGTTGCGCTCACTGCCCGCTTT
CCAGTCGGGAAACCTGTCGTGCCAGCTGCATTAATGAATCGGCCAACGCGCGGGGAGAGGCGGTTTGCGT
ATTGGGCGCTCTTCCGCTTCCTCGCTCACTGACTCGCTGCGCTCGGTCGTTCGGCTGCGGCGAGCGGTAT
CAGCTCACTCAAAGGCGGTAATACGGTTATCCACAGAATCAGGGGATAACGCAGGAAAGAACATGTGAGC
AAAAGGCCAGCAAAAGGCCAGGAACCGTAAAAAGGCCGCGTTGCTGGCGTTTTTCCATAGGCTCCGCCCC
CCTGACGAGCATCACAAAAATCGACGCTCAAGTCAGAGGTGGCGAAACCCGACAGGACTATAAAGATACC
AGGCGTTTCCCCCTGGAAGCTCCCTCGTGCGCTCTCCTGTTCCGACCCTGCCGCTTACCGGATACCTGTC
CGCCTTTCTCCCTTCGGGAAGCGTGGCGCTTTCTCATAGCTCACGCTGTAGGTATCTCAGTTCGGTGT
Features (pLannotate 1.2.2; 21 found; start..end, strand, type, name):
    533..1393    -  CDS            AmpR: β-lactamase; bla; confers resistance to ampicillin, carbenicillin, and related antibiotics
   1394..1498    -  promoter       AmpR promoter: bla
   1557..1609    -  misc_feature   bom (fragment): basis of mobility region from pBR322
   1764..2143    +  enhancer       CMV enhancer: human cytomegalovirus immediate early enhancer
   2144..2347    +  promoter       CMV promoter: human cytomegalovirus (CMV) immediate early promoter
   2349..2368    +  promoter       PLtetO-1 promoter (fragment): modified phage lambda PL promoter with tet operator sites (Lutz and Bujard, 1997)
   2370..2389    +  promoter       PLtetO-1 promoter (fragment): modified phage lambda PL promoter with tet operator sites (Lutz and Bujard, 1997)
   2397..2430    +  promoter       TRE3GV promoter (fragment): 3rd-generation Tet-responsive promoter that can be activated by binding of Tet-On® 3G, optimized for retroviral and lentiviral vectors
   2522..3238    +  CDS            EGFP: EGFP is a basic (constitutively fluorescent) green fluorescent protein published in 1996, derived from Aequorea victoria. It is reported to be a rapidly-maturing weak dimer with moderate acid sensitivity.
   3330..3554    +  polyA_signal   bGH poly(A) signal: bovine growth hormone polyadenylation signal
   3558..3579    +  promoter       SV40 promoter (fragment): SV40 enhancer and early promoter
   3600..3833    +  rep_origin     f1 ori (fragment) (sequence partly withheld): f1 bacteriophage origin of replication; arrow indicates direction of (+) strand synthesis
   3838..3885    +  protein_bind   FRT: FLP-mediated recombination occurs in the 8-bp core sequence TCTAGAAA (Turan and Bode, 2011). FLP recombinase from the Saccharomyces cerevisiae 2μ plasmid
   3893..4915    +  CDS            HygR: aminoglycoside phosphotransferase from E. coli; aph(4)-Ia; confers resistance to hygromycin
   4925..5050    +  CDS            ble (fragment): BLE_KLEPN - Experimental evidence at protein level: Swiss-Prot protein existence level 1. Binding protein with a strong affinity to the bleomycin family of antibiotics. Binds to CL990; an antimitotic-antibiotic compound. From Klebsiella pneumoniae.
   5045..5166    +  polyA_signal   SV40 poly(A) signal: SV40 polyadenylation signal
   5239..5255    -  protein_bind   lac operator: The lac repressor binds to the lac operator to inhibit transcription in E. coli. This inhibition can be relieved by adding lactose or isopropyl-β-D-thiogalactopyranoside (IPTG). lac repressor encoded by lacI
   5263..5293    -  promoter       lac promoter: promoter for the E. coli lac operon
   5308..5329    -  protein_bind   CAP binding site: CAP binding activates transcription in the presence of cAMP. E. coli catabolite activator protein
   5342..5434    -  CDS            lacI (fragment): lac repressor; lacI; The lac repressor binds to the lac operator to inhibit transcription in E. coli. This inhibition can be relieved by adding lactose or isopropyl-β-D-thiogalactopyranoside (IPTG).
   5617..362     -  rep_origin     ori (across the origin): high-copy-number ColE1/pMB1/pBR322/pUC origin of replication
