[The description below was written by a language model from this plasmid's Addgene catalogue record and pLannotate feature annotations shown in this document.]
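Description:
C194 is a 5,843-nt mammalian expression plasmid built on a pcDNA5 backbone and intended for expressing GFP in human cell lines by transfection. In bacteria it is propagated through a high-copy ColE1/pUC-type origin and selected with ampicillin via the β-lactamase gene and its native promoter. Residual backbone elements include fragments of an f1 origin, the pBR322 bom region, and lac promoter/operator sequences, none of which contribute to the payload.

The expression cassette consists of the human cytomegalovirus immediate-early enhancer and promoter, followed by the EGFP coding sequence and the bovine growth hormone polyadenylation signal. Immediately downstream of the CMV promoter the annotation picks up two short matches to tet operator-containing promoters and a fragment of a Tet-responsive promoter. This pattern is consistent with a pair of tet operator sites placed after the CMV promoter, as in tetracycline-regulatable versions of pcDNA5, where transcription would be repressed in cells expressing the Tet repressor and otherwise constitutive. The record itself does not state this variant or describe inducible use.

Downstream of the cassette lies an FRT site directly preceding the hygromycin resistance coding sequence, with an SV40 poly(A) signal and only a short SV40 promoter fragment nearby. This arrangement is typical of FLP-mediated integration systems, in which recombination into a genomic FRT site supplies a promoter for the hygromycin marker, so stable selection would depend on such integration. The stated purpose, however, is simple transfection. The plasmid was deposited in connection with a study of how poly(A)-tail length is coupled to translational efficiency, though its specific role there is not given.
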