Addgene plasmid #174357: C194
Purpose: For expressing GFP in human cell lines via transfection
Depositing lab: David Bartel. Depositing organization: Whitehead Institute for Biomedical Research. Publication: The molecular basis of coupling between poly(A)-tail length and translational efficiency. Xiang K, Bartel DP. Elife. 2021 Jul 2;10. pii: 66493. doi: 10.7554/eLife.66493. PubMed 34213414.
Backbone
  Vector backbone: pcDNA5
  Vector type: Mammalian Expression
  Selectable markers: Hygromycin
Growth in bacteria
  Bacterial resistance: Ampicillin, 100 μg/mL
  Growth temperature: 37°C
  Growth strain: DH5alpha
  Copy number: Unknown
Gene/Insert
  Gene/Insert name: eGFP
Terms and licenses: Academic/Nonprofit Terms; Industry Terms: Not Available to Industry
How to cite: C194 was a gift from David Bartel (Addgene plasmid # 174357 ; http://n2t.net/addgene:174357 ; RRID:Addgene_174357)
